>Addgene plasmid #215857 | pSuperCRISPR-sgRNA-EGFP12-TTTA | addgene full sequence | sequence record 431656 | Addgene NGS Result
TGAAAGACCCCACCTGTAGGTTTGGCAAGCTAGCTTAAGTAACGCCATTTTGCAAGGCATGGAAAATACA
TAACTGAGAATAGAGAAGTTCAGATCAAGGTTAGGAACAGAGAGACAGCAGAATATGGGCCAAACAGGAT
ATCTGTGGTAAGCAGTTCCTGCCCCGGCTCAGGGCCAAGAACAGATGGTCCCCAGATGCGGTCCCGCCCT
CAGCAGTTTCTAGAGAACCATCAGATGTTTCCAGGGTGCCCCAAGGACCTGAAATGACCCTGTGCCTTAT
TTGAACTAACCAATCAGTTCGCTTCTCGCTTCTGTTCGCGCGCTTCTGCTCCCCGAGCTCAATAAAAGAG
CCCACAACCCCTCACTCGGCGCGCCAGTCCTCCGATAGACTGCGTCGCCCGGGTACCCGTATTCCCAATA
AAGCCTCTTGCTGTTTGCATCCGAATCGTGGACTCGCTGATCCTTGGGAGGGTCTCCTCAGATTGATTGA
CTGCCCACCTCGGGGGTCTTTCATTTGGAGGTTCCACCGAGATTTGGAGACCCCTGCCCAGGGACCACCG
ACCCCCCAGCCGGGAGGTAAGCTGGCCAGCGGTCGTTTCGTGTCTGTCTCTGTCTTTGTGCGTGTTTGTG
CCGGCATCTAATGTTTGCGCCTGCGTCTGTACTAGTTAGCTAACTAGCTCTGTATCTGGCGGACCCGTGG
TGGAACTGACGAGTTCTGAACACCCGGCCGCAACCCTGGGAGACGTCCCAGGGACTTTGGGGGCCGTTTT
TGTGGCCCGACCTGAGGAAGGGAGTCGATGTGGAATCCGACCCCGTCAGGATATGTGGTTCTGGTAGGAG
ACGAGAACCTAAAACAGTTCCCGCCTCCGTCTGAATTTTTGCTTTCGGTTTGGAACCGAAGCCGCGCGTC
TTGTCTGCTGCAGCGCTGCAGCATCGTTCTGTGTTGTCTCTGTCTGACTGTGTTTCTGTATTTGTCTGAA
AATTAGGGCCAGACTGTTACCACTCCCTTAAGTTTGACCTTAGGTCACTGGAAAGATGTCGAGCGGATCG
CTCACAACCAGTCGGTAGATGTCAAGAAGAGACGTTGGGTTACCTTCTGCTCTGCAGAATGGCCAACCTT
TAACGTCGGATGGCCGCGAGACGGCACCTTTAACCGAGACCTCATCACCCAGGTTAAGATCAAGGTCTTT
TCACCTGGCCCGCATGGACACCCAGACCAGGTCCCCTACATCGTGACCTGGGAAGCCTTGGCTTTTGACC
CCCCTCCCTGGGTCAAGCCCTTTGTACACCCTAAGCCTCCGCCTCCTCTTCCTCCATCCGCCCCGTCTCT
CCCCCTTGAACCTCCTCGTTCGACCCCGCCTCGATCCTCCCTTTATCCAGCCCTCACTCCTTCTCTAGGC
GCCGGAATTAGATCGATCTCTCGAGGTCGACGGTATCGATAAGCTTAAAAAAGCACCGACTCGGTGCCAC
TTTTTCAAGTTGATAACGGACTAGCCTTATTTAAACTTGCTATTTCTAGCTCTTAAACCGGTGAACAGCT
CCTCGCCCGGGATCTGTGGTCTCATACAGAACTTATAAGATTCCCAAATCCAAAGACATTTCACGTTTAT
GGTGATTTCCCAGAACACATAGCGACATGCAAATATTGCAGGGCGCCACTCCCCTGTCCCTCACAGCCAT
CTTCCTGCCAGGGCGCACGCGCGCTGGGTGTTCCCGCCTAGTGACACTGGGCCCGCGATTCCTTGGAGCG
GGTTGATGACGTCAGCGTTCGAATTCTACCGGGTAGGGGAGGCGCTTTTCCCAAGGCAGTCTGGAGCATG
CGCTTTAGCAGCCCCGCTGGGCACTTGGCGCTACACAAGTGGCCTCTGGCCTCGCACACATTCCACATCC
ACCGGTAGGCGCCAACCGGCTCCGTTCTTTGGTGGCCCCTTCGCGCCACCTTCTACTCCTCCCCTAGTCA
GGAAGTTCCCCCCCGCCCCGCAGCTCGCGTCGTGCAGGACGTGACAAATGGAAGTAGCACGTCTCACTAG
TCTCGTGCAGATGGACAGCACCGCTGAGCAATGGAAGCGGGTAGGCCTTTGGGGCAGCGGCCAATAGCAG
CTTTGCTCCTTCGCTTTCTGGGCTCAGAGGCTGGGAAGGGGTGGGTCCGGGGGCGGGCTCAGGGGCGGGC
TCAGGGGCGGGGCGGGCGCCCGAAGGTCCTCCGGAGGCCCGGCATTCTGCACGCTTCAAAAGCGCACGTC
TGCCGCGCTGTTCTCCTCTTCCTCATCTCCGGGCCTTTCGACCTGCAGCCCAAGCTAGCTTACCATGACC
GAGTACAAGCCCACGGTGCGCCTCGCCACCCGCGACGACGTCCCCAGGGCCGTACGCACCCTCGCCGCCG
CGTTCGCCGACTACCCCGCCACGCGCCACACCGTCGATCCGGACCGCCACATCGAGCGGGTCACCGAGCT
GCAAGAACTCTTCCTCACGCGCGTCGGGCTCGACATCGGCAAGGTGTGGGTCGCGGACGACGGCGCCGCG
GTGGCGGTCTGGACCACGCCGGAGAGCGTCGAAGCGGGGGCGGTGTTCGCCGAGATCGGCCCGCGCATGG
CCGAGTTGAGCGGTTCCCGGCTGGCCGCGCAGCAACAGATGGAAGGCCTCCTGGCGCCGCACCGGCCCAA
GGAGCCCGCGTGGTTCCTGGCCACCGTCGGCGTCTCGCCCGACCACCAGGGCAAGGGTCTGGGCAGCGCC
GTCGTGCTCCCCGGAGTGGAGGCGGCCGAGCGCGCCGGGGTGCCCGCCTTCCTGGAGACCTCCGCGCCCC
GCAACCTCCCCTTCTACGAGCGGCTCGGCTTCACCGTCACCGCCGACGTCGAGGTGCCCGAAGGACCGCG
CACCTGGTGCATGACCCGCAAGCCCGGTGCCTGACGCCCGCCCCACGACCCGCAGCGCCCGACCGAAAGG
AGCGCACGACCCCATGCATCGATAAAATAAAAGATTTTATTTAGTCTCCAGAAAAAGGGGGGAATGAAAG
ACCCCACCTGTAGGTTTGGCAAGCTAGAGAACCATCAGATGTTTCCAGGGTGCCCCAAGGACCTGAAATG
ACCCTGTGCCTTATTTGAACTAACCAATCAGTTCGCTTCTCGCTTCTGTTCGCGCGCTTCTGCTCCCCGA
GCTCAATAAAAGAGCCCACAACCCCTCACTCGGCGCGCCAGTCCTCCGATAGACTGCGTCGCCCGGGTAC
CCGTGTATCCAATAAACCCTCTTGCAGTTGCATCCGACTTGTGGTCTCGCTGTTCCTTGGGAGGGTCTCC
TCTGAGTGATTGACTACCCGTCAGCGGGGGTCTTTCATGGGTAACAGTTTCTTGAAGTTGGAGAACAACA
TTCTGAGGGTAGGAGTCGAATATTAAGTAATCCTGACTCAATTAGCCACTGTTTTGAATCCACATACTCC
AATACTCCTGAAATAGTTCATTATGGACAGCGCAGAAAGAGCTGGGGAGAATTGTGAAATTGTTATCCGC
TCACAATTCCACACAACATACGAGCCGGAAGCATAAAGTGTAAAGCCTGGGGTGCCTAATGAGTGAGCTA
ACTCACATTAATTGCGTTGCGCTCACTGCCCGCTTTCCAGTCGGGAAACCTGTCGTGCCAGCTGCATTAA
TGAATCGGCCAACGCGCGGGGAGAGGCGGTTTGCGTATTGGGCGCTCTTCCGCTTCCTCGCTCACTGACT
CGCTGCGCTCGGTCGTTCGGCTGCGGCGAGCGGTATCAGCTCACTCAAAGGCGGTAATACGGTTATCCAC
AGAATCAGGGGATAACGCAGGAAAGAACATGTGAGCAAAAGGCCAGCAAAAGGCCAGGAACCGTAAAAAG
GCCGCGTTGCTGGCGTTTTTCCATAGGCTCCGCCCCCCTGACGAGCATCACAAAAATCGACGCTCAAGTC
AGAGGTGGCGAAACCCGACAGGACTATAAAGATACCAGGCGTTTCCCCCTGGAAGCTCCCTCGTGCGCTC
TCCTGTTCCGACCCTGCCGCTTACCGGATACCTGTCCGCCTTTCTCCCTTCGGGAAGCGTGGCGCTTTCT
CATAGCTCACGCTGTAGGTATCTCAGTTCGGTGTAGGTCGTTCGCTCCAAGCTGGGCTGTGTGCACGAAC
CCCCCGTTCAGCCCGACCGCTGCGCCTTATCCGGTAACTATCGTCTTGAGTCCAACCCGGTAAGACACGA
CTTATCGCCACTGGCAGCAGCCACTGGTAACAGGATTAGCAGAGCGAGGTATGTAGGCGGTGCTACAGAG
TTCTTGAAGTGGTGGCCTAACTACGGCTACACTAGAAGAACAGTATTTGGTATCTGCGCTCTGCTGAAGC
CAGTTACCTTCGGAAAAAGAGTTGGTAGCTCTTGATCCGGCAAACAAACCACCGCTGGTAGCGGTGGTTT
TTTTGTTTGCAAGCAGCAGATTACGCGCAGAAAAAAAGGATCTCAAGAAGATCCTTTGATCTTTTCTACG
GGGTCTGACGCTCAGTGGAACGAAAACTCACGTTAAGGGATTTTGGTCATGAGATTATCAAAAAGGATCT
TCACCTAGATCCTTTTAAATTAAAAATGAAGTTTTAAATCAATCTAAAGTATATATGAGTAAACTTGGTC
TGACAGTTACCAATGCTTAATCAGTGAGGCACCTATCTCAGCGATCTGTCTATTTCGTTCATCCATAGTT
GCCTGACTCCCCGTCGTGTAGATAACTACGATACGGGAGGGCTTACCATCTGGCCCCAGTGCTGCAATGA
TACCGCGAGACCCACGCTCACCGGCTCCAGATTTATCAGCAATAAACCAGCCAGCCGGAAGGGCCGAGCG
CAGAAGTGGTCCTGCAACTTTATCCGCCTCCATCCAGTCTATTAATTGTTGCCGGGAAGCTAGAGTAAGT
AGTTCGCCAGTTAATAGTTTGCGCAACGTTGTTGCCATTGCTACAGGCATCGTGGTGTCACGCTCGTCGT
TTGGTATGGCTTCATTCAGCTCCGGTTCCCAACGATCAAGGCGAGTTACATGATCCCCCATGTTGTGCAA
AAAAGCGGTTAGCTCCTTCGGTCCTCCGATCGTTGTCAGAAGTAAGTTGGCCGCAGTGTTATCACTCATG
GTTATGGCAGCACTGCATAATTCTCTTACTGTCATGCCATCCGTAAGATGCTTTTCTGTGACTGGTGAGT
ACTCAACCAAGTCATTCTGAGAATAGTGTATGCGGCGACCGAGTTGCTCTTGCCCGGCGTCAATACGGGA
TAATACCGCGCCACATAGCAGAACTTTAAAAGTGCTCATCATTGGAAAACGTTCTTCGGGGCGAAAACTC
TCAAGGATCTTACCGCTGTTGAGATCCAGTTCGATGTAACCCACTCGTGCACCCAACTGATCTTCAGCAT
CTTTTACTTTCACCAGCGTTTCTGGGTGAGCAAAAACAGGAAGGCAAAATGCCGCAAAAAAGGGAATAAG
GGCGACACGGAAATGTTGAATACTCATACTCTTCCTTTTTCAATATTATTGAAGCATTTATCAGGGTTAT
TGTCTCATGAGCGGATACATATTTGAATGTATTTAGAAAAATAAACAAATAGGGGTTCCGCGCACATTTC
CCCGAAAAGTGCCACCTGACGTCTAAGAAACCATTATTATCATGACATTAACCTATAAAAATAGGCGTAT
CACGAGGCCCTTTCGTCTCGCGCGTTTCGGTGATGACGGTGAAAACCTCTGACACATGCAGCTCCCGGAG
ACGGTCACAGCTTGTCTGTAAGCGGATGCCGGGAGCAGACAAGCCCGTCAGGGCGCGTCAGCGGGTGTTG
GCGGGTGTCGGGGCTGGCTTAACTATGCGGCATCAGAGCAGATTGTACTGAGAGTGCACCATATGCGGTG
TGAAATACCGCACAGATGCGTAAGGAGAAAATACCGCATCAGGCGCCATTCGCCATTCAGGCTGCGCAAC
TGTTGGGAAGGGCGATCGGTGCGGGCCTCTTCGCTATTACGCCAGCTGGCGAAAGGGGGATGTGCTGCAA
GGCGATTAAGTTGGGTAACGCCAGGGTTTTCCCAGTCACGACGTTGTAAAACGACGGCGCAAGGAATGGT
GCATGCAAGGAGATGGCGCCCAACAGTCCCCCGGCCACGGGGCCTGCCACCATACCCACGCCGAAACAAG
CGCTCATGAGCCCGAAGTGGCGAGCCCGATCTTCCCCATCGGTGATGTCGGCGATATAGGCGCCAGCAAC
CGCACCTGTGGCGCCGGTGATGCCGGCCACGATGCGTCCGGCGTAGAGGCGATTAGTCCAATTTGTTAAA
GACAGGATATCAGTGGTCCAGGCTCTAGTTTTGACTCAACAATATCACCAGCTGAAGCCTATAGAGTACG
AGCCATAGATAAAATAAAAGATTTTATTTAGTCTCCAGAAAAAGGGGGGAA
Features (pLannotate 1.2.2; 23 found; start..end, strand, type, name):
    579..920     +  misc_feature   MESV Ψ: packaging signal of murine embryonic stem cell virus
    987..1403    +  CDS            gag (truncated): truncated Moloney murine leukemia virus (MMLV) gag gene lacking the start codon
   1420..1446    -  misc_feature   MCS (fragment): pBluescript multiple cloning site
   1453..1528    -  misc_RNA       gRNA scaffold: guide RNA scaffold for the Streptococcus pyogenes CRISPR/Cas9 system
   1528..1548    -  CDS            VN155(I152L) (fragment): improved N-terminal fragment of mVenus for use in bimolecular fluorescence complementation (BiFC) (Kodama and Hu, 2010)
   1556..1770    -  promoter       H1 promoter: human H1 RNA promoter
   1781..2280    +  promoter       PGK promoter: mouse phosphoglycerate kinase 1 promoter
   2305..2904    +  CDS            PuroR: puromycin N-acetyltransferase; pac from Streptomyces alboniger; confers resistance to puromycin
   3003..3037    +  LTR            3' LTR (ΔU3) (fragment): self-inactivating 3' long terminal repeat (LTR) from Moloney murine leukemia virus
   3034..3328    +  LTR            3' LTR (ΔU3) (fragment): self-inactivating 3' long terminal repeat (LTR) from Moloney murine leukemia virus
   3490..3506    -  protein_bind   lac operator: The lac repressor binds to the lac operator to inhibit transcription in E. coli. This inhibition can be relieved by adding lactose or isopropyl-β-D-thiogalactopyranoside (IPTG). lac repressor encoded by lacI
   3514..3544    -  promoter       lac promoter: promoter for the E. coli lac operon
   3559..3580    -  protein_bind   CAP binding site: CAP binding activates transcription in the presence of cAMP. E. coli catabolite activator protein
   3593..3685    -  CDS            lacI (fragment): lac repressor; lacI; The lac repressor binds to the lac operator to inhibit transcription in E. coli. This inhibition can be relieved by adding lactose or isopropyl-β-D-thiogalactopyranoside (IPTG).
   3868..4456    -  rep_origin     ori: high-copy-number ColE1/pMB1/pBR322/pUC origin of replication
   4627..5487    -  CDS            AmpR: β-lactamase; bla; confers resistance to ampicillin, carbenicillin, and related antibiotics
   5488..5592    -  promoter       AmpR promoter: bla
   5687..5722    +  CDS            rop (fragment): Rop protein, which maintains plasmids at low copy number; rop
   5824..5923    +  misc_feature   bom (fragment): basis of mobility region from pBR322
   5929..6078    -  CDS            lacZα (fragment): LacZα fragment of β-galactosidase; lacZ fragment
   6078..6279    -  CDS            TcR (fragment): tetracycline efflux protein; tet; confers resistance to tetracycline
   6280..6378    +  CDS            env (fragment): murine leukemia virus gPr80 envelope polyprotein precursor; env; proteolytically cleaved into gp70SU and p15TM subunits
   6420..515     +  LTR            5' LTR (across the origin): 5' long terminal repeat from murine embryonic stem cell virus
