[The description below was written by a language model from this plasmid's Addgene catalogue record and pLannotate feature annotations shown in this document.]
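Description:
pSuperCRISPR-sgRNA-EGFP12-TTTA is a 6.4 kb retroviral, mammalian-expression plasmid built on the pSuper.retro.puro backbone and designed to express a single guide RNA against EGFP. It is propagated in E. coli through a high-copy ColE1/pUC-type origin with ampicillin selection (AmpR under its own bla promoter). The viral framework consists of a murine embryonic stem cell virus 5' LTR spanning the sequence origin, the MESV Ψ packaging signal, a truncated MMLV gag segment lacking its start codon, and a self-inactivating ΔU3 3' LTR. Together these allow the region between the LTRs to be packaged into retroviral particles when packaging functions are supplied in trans, and to integrate into target cells with reduced LTR promoter activity after transduction.

The payload lies between the gag fragment and the 3' LTR. A human H1 RNA polymerase III promoter, oriented antisense to the viral genome, drives a roughly 20 nt segment followed directly by the Streptococcus pyogenes Cas9 gRNA scaffold. That short segment is annotated as an mVenus fragment, which most likely reflects the EGFP-targeting spacer matching a related fluorescent protein; the record does not state the guide sequence itself. The "TTTA stretch" in the name refers to a sequence variant of the sgRNA, and the associated publication concerns enhancing sgRNA transcription, but the record does not specify where the change lies. Downstream, a mouse PGK promoter drives puromycin N-acetyltransferase for selection of transfected or transduced mammalian cells. No Cas9 is encoded, so the nuclease must be provided separately. The remaining lac, lacZα, TcR, rop, bom and env fragments are backbone remnants. The construct is suited to EGFP knockout or reporter-disruption assays comparing sgRNA designs.
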