Addgene plasmid #215857: pSuperCRISPR-sgRNA-EGFP12-TTTA
Purpose: This plasmid encodes sgRNA that target EGFP with stretch sequence
Depositing lab: Kumiko Ui-Tei. Depositing organization: The University of Tokyo. Publication: Enhancement of single guide RNA transcription for efficient CRISPR/Cas-based genomic engineering. Ui-Tei K, Maruyama S, Nakano Y. Genome. 2017 Jun;60(6):537-545. doi: 10.1139/gen-2016-0127. Epub 2017 Jan 26. PubMed 28177825.
Backbone
  Vector backbone: pSuper.retro.puro
  Vector type: Mammalian Expression, Retroviral
  Selectable markers: Puromycin
Growth in bacteria
  Bacterial resistance: Ampicillin, 100 μg/mL
  Growth temperature: 37°C
  Growth strain: NEB Stable
  Copy number: High Copy
Gene/Insert
  Gene/Insert name: sgRNA-EGFP12 with TTTA stretch
  gRNA/shRNA sequence: Unspecified
  Species: Other
  Cloning method: Restriction Enzyme; 5′ cloning site Unknown (unknown if destroyed)
Terms and licenses: Academic/Nonprofit Terms; Industry Terms: Not Available to Industry
How to cite: pSuperCRISPR-sgRNA-EGFP12-TTTA was a gift from Kumiko Ui-Tei (Addgene plasmid # 215857 ; http://n2t.net/addgene:215857 ; RRID:Addgene_215857)
